>Addgene plasmid #216707 | pMAL-c5e-Rubicon RH N821K, T911R, K916R | addgene full sequence | sequence record 433170 | Addgene NGS Result
CCGACACCATCGAATGGTGCAAAACCTTTCGCGGTATGGCATGATAGCGCCCGGAAGAGAGTCAATTCAG
GGTGGTGAATGTGAAACCAGTAACGTTATACGATGTCGCAGAGTATGCCGGTGTCTCTTATCAGACCGTT
TCCCGCGTGGTGAACCAGGCCAGCCACGTTTCTGCGAAAACGCGGGAAAAAGTGGAAGCGGCGATGGCGG
AGCTGAATTACATTCCCAACCGCGTGGCACAACAACTGGCGGGCAAACAGTCGTTGCTGATTGGCGTTGC
CACCTCCAGTCTGGCCCTGCACGCGCCGTCGCAAATTGTCGCGGCGATTAAATCTCGCGCCGATCAACTG
GGTGCCAGCGTGGTGGTGTCGATGGTAGAACGAAGCGGCGTCGAAGCCTGTAAAGCGGCGGTGCACAATC
TTCTCGCGCAACGCGTCAGTGGGCTGATCATTAACTATCCGCTGGATGACCAGGATGCCATTGCTGTGGA
AGCTGCCTGCACTAATGTTCCGGCGTTATTTCTTGATGTCTCTGACCAGACACCCATCAACAGTATTATT
TTCTCCCATGAAGACGGTACGCGACTGGGCGTGGAGCATCTGGTCGCATTGGGTCACCAGCAAATCGCGC
TGTTAGCGGGCCCATTAAGTTCTGTCTCGGCGCGTCTGCGTCTGGCTGGCTGGCATAAATATCTCACTCG
CAATCAAATTCAGCCGATAGCGGAACGGGAAGGCGACTGGAGTGCCATGTCCGGTTTTCAACAAACCATG
CAAATGCTGAATGAGGGCATCGTTCCCACTGCGATGCTGGTTGCCAACGATCAGATGGCGCTGGGCGCAA
TGCGCGCCATTACCGAGTCCGGGCTGCGCGTTGGTGCGGATATTTCGGTAGTGGGATACGACGATACCGA
AGACAGCTCATGTTATATCCCGCCGTTAACCACCATCAAACAGGATTTTCGCCTGCTGGGGCAAACCAGC
GTGGACCGCTTGCTGCAACTCTCTCAGGGCCAGGCGGTGAAGGGCAATCAGCTGTTGCCCGTCTCACTGG
TGAAAAGAAAAACCACCCTGGCGCCCAATACGCAAACCGCCTCTCCCCGCGCGTTGGCCGATTCATTAAT
GCAGCTGGCACGACAGGTTTCCCGACTGGAAAGCGGGCAGTGAGCGCAACGCAATTAATGTAAGTTAGCT
CACTCATTAGGCACAATTCTCATGTTTGACAGCTTATCATCGACTGCACGGTGCACCAATGCTTCTGGCG
TCAGGCAGCCATCGGAAGCTGTGGTATGGCTGTGCAGGTCGTAAATCACTGCATAATTCGTGTCGCTCAA
GGCGCACTCCCGTTCTGGATAATGTTTTTTGCGCCGACATCATAACGGTTCTGGCAAATATTCTGAAATG
AGCTGTTGACAATTAATCATCGGCTCGTATAATGTGTGGAATTGTGAGCGGATAACAATTTCACACAGGA
AACAGCCAGTCCGTTTAGGTGTTTTCACGAGCAATTGACCAACAAGGACCATAGATTATGAAAATCGAAG
AAGGTAAACTGGTAATCTGGATTAACGGCGATAAAGGCTATAACGGTCTCGCTGAAGTCGGTAAGAAATT
CGAGAAAGATACCGGAATTAAAGTCACCGTTGAGCATCCGGATAAACTGGAAGAGAAATTCCCACAGGTT
GCGGCAACTGGCGATGGCCCTGACATTATCTTCTGGGCACACGACCGCTTTGGTGGCTACGCTCAATCTG
GCCTGTTGGCTGAAATCACCCCGGACAAAGCGTTCCAGGACAAGCTGTATCCGTTTACCTGGGATGCCGT
ACGTTACAACGGCAAGCTGATTGCTTACCCGATCGCTGTTGAAGCGTTATCGCTGATTTATAACAAAGAT
CTGCTGCCGAACCCGCCAAAAACCTGGGAAGAGATCCCGGCGCTGGATAAAGAACTGAAAGCGAAAGGTA
AGAGCGCGCTGATGTTCAACCTGCAAGAACCGTACTTCACCTGGCCGCTGATTGCTGCTGACGGGGGTTA
TGCGTTCAAGTATGAAAACGGCAAGTACGACATTAAAGACGTGGGCGTGGATAACGCTGGCGCGAAAGCG
GGTCTGACCTTCCTGGTTGACCTGATTAAAAACAAACACATGAATGCAGACACCGATTACTCCATCGCAG
AAGCTGCCTTTAATAAAGGCGAAACAGCGATGACCATCAACGGCCCGTGGGCATGGTCCAACATCGACAC
CAGCAAAGTGAATTATGGTGTAACGGTACTGCCGACCTTCAAGGGTCAACCATCCAAACCGTTCGTTGGC
GTGCTGAGCGCAGGTATTAACGCCGCCAGTCCGAACAAAGAGCTGGCAAAAGAGTTCCTCGAAAACTATC
TGCTGACTGATGAAGGTCTGGAAGCGGTTAATAAAGACAAACCGCTGGGTGCCGTAGCGCTGAAGTCTTA
CGAGGAAGAGTTGGTGAAAGATCCGCGTATTGCCGCCACTATGGAAAACGCCCAGAAAGGTGAAATCATG
CCGAACATCCCGCAGATGTCCGCTTTCTGGTATGCCGTGCGTACTGCGGTGATCAACGCCGCCAGCGGTC
GTCAGACTGTCGATGAAGCCCTGAAAGACGCGCAGACTAATTCGAGCTCGAACAACAACAACAATAACAA
TAACAACAACCTCGGGGATGACGATGACAAGGTACCGCATATGTCCATGGGCGGCCGCGATATCCAGATT
ATCTTTAACGTTCACCCGGCTCCCACACGCAAAATCGCCGTGGCAAAACAAAATTACCGCTGCGCGGGAT
GCGGTATCCGTACGGACCCGGATTACATCAAGCGTCTTCGTTATTGTGAATACTTGGGCAAGTACTTCTG
CCAGTGCTGTCATGAGAATGCTCAAATGGCAATTCCGTCACGCGTCCTTCGTAAATGGGATTTTAGTAAG
TACTATGTATCGAATTTCAGCAAGGATCTTTTAATTAAGATTTGGAACGATCCCTTATTTAACGTTCAGG
ATATTAACAGTGCCCTTTACCGCAAGGTAAAGCTGCTTAATCAAGTTCGTTTACTTCGTGTTCAGCTTTG
TCACATGAAGAAAATGTTTAAAACTTGTCGCTTGGCGAAAGAATTGCTTGACTCGTTTGACACCGTGCCT
GGGCATTTAACGGAGGATTTGCACCTGTATTCACTTAATGATTTAACCGCAACGCGCAAAGGTGAGTTAG
GGCCACGTCTGGCGGAATTGACGCGTGCAGGTGCAACCCACGTAGAGCGCTGTATGTTATGTCAGGCCAA
GGGATTTATTTGTGAATTCTGTCAAAATGAAGACGACATTATTTTTCCATTCGAATTGCATAAATGTCGC
CGTTGTGAGGAGTGTCGTGCATGTTACCATAAGGCCTGCTTCAAGAGCGGGAGCTGTCCACGCTGCGAGC
GTCTGCGTCAATCCCTGGAGAGCTACTAATAAGGATCCGAATTCCCTGCAGGTAATTAAATAAGCTTCAA
ATAAAACGAAAGGCTCAGTCGAAAGACTGGGCCTTTCGTTTTATCTGTTGTTTGTCGGTGAACGCTCTCC
TGAGTAGGACAAATCCGCCGGGAGCGGATTTGAACGTTGCGAAGCAACGGCCCGGAGGGTGGCGGGCAGG
ACGCCCGCCATAAACTGCCAGGCATCAAATTAAGCAGAAGGCCATCCTGACGGATGGCCTTTTTGCGTTT
CTACAAACTCTTTCGGTCCGTTGTTTATTTTTCTAAATACATTCAAATATGTATCCGCTCATGAGACAAT
AACCCTGATAAATGCTTCAATAATATTGAAAAAGGAAGAGTATGAGTATTCAACATTTCCGTGTCGCCCT
TATTCCCTTTTTTGCGGCATTTTGCCTTCCTGTTTTTGCTCACCCAGAAACGCTGGTGAAAGTAAAAGAT
GCTGAAGATCAGTTGGGTGCACGAGTGGGTTACATCGAACTGGATCTCAACAGCGGTAAGATCCTTGAGA
GTTTTCGCCCCGAAGAACGTTTCCCAATGATGAGCACTTTTAAAGTTCTGCTATGTGGCGCGGTATTATC
CCGTGTTGACGCCGGGCAAGAGCAACTCGGTCGCCGCATACACTATTCTCAGAATGACTTGGTTGAGTAC
TCACCAGTCACAGAAAAGCATCTTACGGATGGCATGACAGTAAGAGAATTATGCAGTGCTGCCATAACCA
TGAGTGATAACACTGCGGCCAACTTACTTCTGACAACGATCGGAGGACCGAAGGAGCTAACCGCTTTTTT
GCACAACATGGGGGATCATGTAACTCGCCTTGATCGTTGGGAACCGGAGCTGAATGAAGCCATACCAAAC
GACGAGCGTGACACCACGATGCCTGTAGCAATGGCAACAACGTTGCGCAAACTATTAACTGGCGAACTAC
TTACTCTAGCTTCCCGGCAACAATTAATAGACTGGATGGAGGCGGATAAAGTTGCAGGACCACTTCTGCG
CTCGGCCCTTCCGGCTGGCTGGTTTATTGCTGATAAATCTGGAGCCGGTGAGCGTGGGTCTCGCGGTATC
ATTGCAGCACTGGGGCCAGATGGTAAGCCCTCCCGTATCGTAGTTATCTACACGACGGGGAGTCAGGCAA
CTATGGATGAACGAAATAGACAGATCGCTGAGATAGGTGCCTCACTGATTAAGCATTGGTAACTGTCAGA
CCAAGTTTACTCATATATACTTTAGATTGATTTCCTTAGGACTGAGCGTCAACCCCGTAGAAAAGATCAA
AGGATCTTCTTGAGATCCTTTTTTTCTGCGCGTAATCTGCTGCTTGCAAACAAAAAAACCACCGCTACCA
GCGGTGGTTTGTTTGCCGGATCAAGAGCTACCAACTCTTTTTCCGAAGGTAACTGGCTTCAGCAGAGCGC
AGATACCAAATACTGTCCTTCTAGTGTAGCCGTAGTTAGGCCACCACTTCAAGAACTCTGTAGCACCGCC
TACATACCTCGCTCTGCTAATCCTGTTACCAGTGGCTGCTGCCAGTGGCGATAAGTCGTGTCTTACCGGG
TTGGACTCAAGACGATAGTTACCGGATAAGGCGCAGCGGTCGGGCTGAACGGGGGGTTCGTGCACACAGC
CCAGCTTGGAGCGAACGACCTACACCGAACTGAGATACCTACAGCGTGAGCTATGAGAAAGCGCCACGCT
TCCCGAAGGGAGAAAGGCGGACAGGTATCCGGTAAGCGGCAGGGTCGGAACAGGAGAGCGCACGAGGGAG
CTTCCAGGGGGAAACGCCTGGTATCTTTATAGTCCTGTCGGGTTTCGCCACCTCTGACTTGAGCGTCGAT
TTTTGTGATGCTCGTCAGGGGGGCGGAGCCTATGGAAAAACGCCAGCAACGCGGCCTTTTTACGGTTCCT
GGCCTTTTGCTGGCCTTTTGCTCACATGTTCTTTCCTGCGTTATCCCCTGATTCTGTGGATAACCGTATT
ACCGCCTTTGAGTGAGCTGATACCGCTCGCCGCAGCCGAACGACCGAGCGCAGCGAGTCAGTGAGCGAGG
AAGCGGAAGAGCGCCTGATGCGGTATTTTCTCCTTACGCATCTGTGCGGTATTTCACACCGCATATAAGG
TGCACTGTGACTGGGTCATGGCTGCGCCCCGACACCCGCCAACACCCGCTGACGCGCCCTGACGGGCTTG
TCTGCTCCCGGCATCCGCTTACAGACAAGCTGTGACCGTCTCCGGGAGCTGCATGTGTCAGAGGTTTTCA
CCGTCATCACCGAAACGCGCGAGGCAGCTGCGGTAAAGCTCATCAGCGTGGTCGTGCAGCGATTCACAGA
TGTCTGCCTGTTCATCCGCGTCCAGCTCGTTGAGTTTCTCCAGAAGCGTTAATGTCTGGCTTCTGATAAA
GCGGGCCATGTTAAGGGCGGTTTTTTCCTGTTTGGTCACTGATGCCTCCGTGTAAGGGGGATTTCTGTTC
ATGGGGGTAATGATACCGATGAAACGAGAGAGGATGCTCACGATACGGGTTACTGATGATGAACATGCCC
GGTTACTGGAACGTTGTGAGGGTAAACAACTGGCGGTATGGATGCGGCGGGACCAGAGAAAAATCACTCA
GGGTCAATGCCAGCGCTTCGTTAATACAGATGTAGGTGTTCCACAGGGTAGCCAGCAGCATCCTGCGATG
CAGATCCGGAACATAATGGTGCAGGGCGCTGACTTCCGCGTTTCCAGACTTTACGAAACACGGAAACCGA
AGACCATTCATGTTGTTGCTCAGGTCGCAGACGTTTTGCAGCAGCAGTCGCTTCACGTTCGCTCGCGTAT
CGGTGATTCATTCTGCTAACCAGTAAGGCAACCCCGCCAGCCTAGCCGGGTCCTCAACGACAGGAGCACG
ATCATGCGCACCCGTGGCCAGGACCCAACGCTGCCCGAAATT
Features (pLannotate 1.2.2; 17 found; start..end, strand, type, name):
      3..80      +  promoter       lacIq promoter: lacI (mutant); In the lacIq allele, a single base change in the promoter boosts expression of the lacI gene about 10-fold.
     81..1163    +  CDS            lacI: lac repressor; lacI; The lac repressor binds to the lac operator to inhibit transcription in E. coli. This inhibition can be relieved by adding lactose or isopropyl-β-D-thiogalactopyranoside (IPTG).
   1176..1197    +  protein_bind   CAP binding site: CAP binding activates transcription in the presence of cAMP. E. coli catabolite activator protein
   1216..1233    +  promoter       tet promoter (fragment): E. coli promoter for tetracycline efflux protein gene
   1406..1434    +  promoter       tac promoter: strong E. coli promoter; hybrid between the trp and lac UV5 promoters
   1442..1458    +  protein_bind   lac operator: The lac repressor binds to the lac operator to inhibit transcription in E. coli. This inhibition can be relieved by adding lactose or isopropyl-β-D-thiogalactopyranoside (IPTG). lac repressor encoded by lacI
   1528..2628    +  CDS            MBP: maltose binding protein from E. coli; malE (mutated); This version of the gene does not encode a signal sequence, so MBP will remain in the cytosol.
   2725..3456    +  CDS            RUBCN (fragment): RUBIC_HUMAN - Also known as KIAA0226. Experimental evidence at protein level: Swiss-Prot protein existence level 1. Involved in regulation of pathogen-specific host defense of activated macrophages. Following bacterial infection promotes NADH oxidase activity by association with CYBA thereby affecting TLR2 signaling and probably other TLR-NOX pathways. Stabilizes the CYBA:CYBB NADPH oxidase heterodimer, increases its association with TLR2 and its phagosome trafficking to induce antimicrobial burst of ROS and production of inflammatory cytokines (PubMed:22423966). Following fungal or viral infe
   3498..3584    +  terminator     rrnB T1 terminator: Escherichia coli rrnB; transcription terminator T1 from the E. coli rrnB gene
   3676..3703    +  terminator     rrnB T2 terminator: transcription terminator T2 from the E. coli rrnB gene
   3750..3821    +  promoter       AmpR promoter: bla
   3822..4682    +  CDS            AmpR: β-lactamase; bla; confers resistance to ampicillin, carbenicillin, and related antibiotics
   4770..5358    +  rep_origin     ori: high-copy-number ColE1/pMB1/pBR322/pUC origin of replication
   5544..5596    -  misc_feature   bom (fragment): basis of mobility region from pBR322
   5607..5626    -  misc_feature   bom (fragment): basis of mobility region from pBR322
   5728..5919    -  CDS            rop: Rop protein, which maintains plasmids at low copy number; rop
   5936..6316    +  CDS            YPB1_ECOLX: Protein predicted: Swiss-Prot protein existence level 4. From Escherichia coli.
