[The description below was written by a language model from this plasmid's Addgene catalogue record and pLannotate feature annotations shown in this document.]
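Description:
pMAL-c5e-Rubicon RH N821K, T911R, K916R is a 6.4 kb bacterial expression plasmid for producing a mutant Rubicon Homology (RH) domain of human Rubicon (RUBCN) in E. coli as a fusion to maltose-binding protein. The catalogue lists the backbone as "2CT", whereas the plasmid name points to pMAL-c5e. The annotated features fit a pMAL-type architecture, but the record does not resolve this discrepancy. The insert was introduced by ligation-independent cloning. The plasmid is propagated through a ColE1/pMB1-family origin accompanied by the rop gene and pBR322 bom fragments. This is consistent with the low copy number recorded, since Rop holds plasmid copy number down. Selection is by ampicillin through the β-lactamase gene.

Expression is driven by the hybrid tac promoter followed by a lac operator. The plasmid also carries lacI under the lacIq promoter, so abundant lac repressor keeps transcription off until it is induced with IPTG. The reading frame begins with an MBP coding sequence that lacks its signal peptide, so the fusion protein stays in the cytosol. After a short linker region that is not annotated comes a 732 bp fragment of RUBCN corresponding to the RH domain, which carries the substitutions N821K, T911R and K916R. The rrnB T1 and T2 terminators follow the cassette. The N-terminal MBP generally improves solubility and allows amylose-affinity purification. No protease cleavage site is annotated in the feature table. The stated purpose is bacterial expression of the RH domain mutant, and the associated publication concerns how RAB7A phosphorylation regulates RH-domain proteins in Parkin-dependent mitophagy. The record does not state the intended effect of the three substitutions.
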