Addgene plasmid #216707: pMAL-c5e-Rubicon RH N821K, T911R, K916R
Purpose: Bacterial protein expression of Rubicon RH domain mutant
Depositing lab: James Hurley. Depositing organization: University of California, Berkeley. Publication: A RAB7A phosphoswitch coordinates Rubicon Homology protein regulation of Parkin-dependent mitophagy. Tudorica DA, Basak B, Puerta Cordova AS, Khuu G, Rose K, Lazarou M, Holzbaur ELF, Hurley JH. J Cell Biol. 2024 Jul 1;223(7):e202309015. doi: 10.1083/jcb.202309015. Epub 2024 May 10. PubMed 38728007.
Backbone
  Vector backbone: 2CT
  Vector type: Bacterial Expression
Growth in bacteria
  Bacterial resistance: Ampicillin, 100 μg/mL
  Growth temperature: 37°C
  Growth strain: DH5alpha
  Copy number: Low Copy
Gene/Insert
  Gene/Insert name: Rubicon
  Species: H. sapiens (human)
  Mutation: N821K, T911R, K916R
  Entrez Gene: RUBCN (a.k.a. KIAA0226, RUBICON, SCAR15)
  Tag / fusion protein: MBP (N terminal on insert)
  Cloning method: Ligation Independent Cloning
Terms and licenses: Academic/Nonprofit Terms; Industry Terms: Not Available to Industry
How to cite: pMAL-c5e-Rubicon RH N821K, T911R, K916R was a gift from James Hurley (Addgene plasmid # 216707 ; http://n2t.net/addgene:216707 ; RRID:Addgene_216707)
